Addgene plasmid #77322: ADCK3 gRNA (BRDN0001148864)
Purpose: 3rd generation lentiviral gRNA plasmid targeting human ADCK3
Depositing lab: John Doench & David Root. Depositing organization: Broad Institute. Publication: Optimized sgRNA design to maximize activity and minimize off-target effects of CRISPR-Cas9. Doench JG, Fusi N, Sullender M, Hegde M, Vaimberg EW, Donovan KF, Smith I, Tothova Z, Wilen C, Orchard R, Virgin HW, Listgarten J, Root DE. Nat Biotechnol. 2016 Jan 18. doi: 10.1038/nbt.3437. PubMed 26780180.
Backbone
  Vector backbone: lentiGuide-Puro
  Backbone manufacturer: Zhang Lab (Addgene plasmid # 52963)
  Vector type: Mammalian Expression, Lentiviral, CRISPR
  Selectable markers: Puromycin
Growth in bacteria
  Bacterial resistance: Ampicillin, 100 μg/mL
  Growth temperature: 37°C
  Growth strain: DH5alpha
  Copy number: High Copy
Gene/Insert
  Gene/Insert name: ADCK3 (alt names: ADCK3; NM_020247.4)
  gRNA/shRNA sequence: CCGAATGAAGGGCGGCCGCG
  Species: H. sapiens (human)
  Promoter: hU6
  Cloning method: Unknown
  Sequencing primers: 5′ U6-F; 3′ pS2-R
Terms and licenses: Academic/Nonprofit Terms; Industry Terms: Not Available to Industry
Depositor comments: The gRNA was designed to target the following Genbank reference sequence(s): NM_020247.4. Note that this plasmid does NOT contain Cas9. It should be used in conjunction with lentiCas9-Blast (Addgene #52962) or otherwise with cell lines already expressing Cas9. Browse the full kinome gRNA library at http://www.addgene.org/pooled-library/broadgpp-human-kinome/ or visit http://www.broadinstitute.org/rnai/public/ for detailed protocols and information.
How to cite: ADCK3 gRNA (BRDN0001148864) was a gift from John Doench & David Root (Addgene plasmid # 77322 ; http://n2t.net/addgene:77322 ; RRID:Addgene_77322)
