[The description below was written by a language model from this plasmid's Addgene catalogue record and pLannotate feature annotations shown in this document.]
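Description:
ADCK3 gRNA (BRDN0001148864) is a third-generation lentiviral guide RNA plasmid built on the lentiGuide-Puro backbone and designed to direct CRISPR-Cas9 cutting of the human ADCK3 gene. It is propagated in E. coli as a high-copy plasmid through a ColE1/pUC-type origin with ampicillin selection from the β-lactamase gene. The backbone also carries an f1 origin, an SV40 origin and poly(A) signal, and remnants of lac and phage promoter elements from the cloning vector.

The viral genome is transcribed from a chimeric RSV promoter fused to a truncated HIV-1 5' LTR, which makes packaging Tat-independent. It includes the Ψ packaging signal with adjoining gag sequence, the Rev response element for nuclear export of the full-length RNA, a central polypurine tract, and a self-inactivating ΔU3 3' LTR. Two expression units sit between the LTRs. A human U6 RNA polymerase III promoter drives the ADCK3-specific spacer, which lies in the short gap before the annotated Streptococcus pyogenes gRNA scaffold. Downstream, the EF-1α core promoter with its intron A expresses puromycin N-acetyltransferase for selection of transduced mammalian cells, followed by a WPRE to enhance transcript stability and expression.

The plasmid does not encode Cas9, so it must be paired with a separate Cas9 vector such as lentiCas9-Blast or used in cells that already express the nuclease. It corresponds to an individual guide from a human kinome gRNA library produced with optimized sgRNA design rules, and is suited to stable knockout of ADCK3 in human cells after lentiviral delivery and puromycin selection.
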