Features (pLannotate 1.2.2; 29 found; start..end, strand, type, name):
     14..80      +  CDS            small t antigen (fragment): SV40 (simian virus 40) small t antigen
    106..317     +  promoter       EF-1α core promoter: core promoter for human elongation factor EF-1α
    318..1256    +  intron         EF-1α intron A: intron upstream of the start codon of human EF-1α
   1278..1877    +  CDS            PuroR (fragment): puromycin N-acetyltransferase; pac from Streptomyces; confers resistance to puromycin
   1893..2481    +  misc_feature   WPRE: woodchuck hepatitis virus posttranscriptional regulatory element
   2532..2551    +  misc_feature   cPPT/CTS (fragment): central polypurine tract and central termination sequence of HIV-1
   2553..2786    +  LTR            3' LTR (ΔU3): self-inactivating 3' long terminal repeat (LTR) from HIV-1
   2864..2985    +  polyA_signal   SV40 poly(A) signal: SV40 polyadenylation signal
   3025..3160    +  rep_origin     SV40 ori: SV40 origin of replication
   3181..3199    -  promoter       T7 promoter: promoter for bacteriophage T7 RNA polymerase
   3207..3362    +  CDS            lacZα (fragment): LacZα fragment of β-galactosidase; lacZ fragment
   3367..3795    +  rep_origin     f1 ori (sequence partly withheld): f1 bacteriophage origin of replication; arrow indicates direction of (+) strand synthesis
   3848..3952    +  promoter       AmpR promoter: bla
   3953..4813    +  CDS            AmpR: β-lactamase; bla; confers resistance to ampicillin, carbenicillin, and related antibiotics
   4984..5572    +  rep_origin     ori: high-copy-number ColE1/pMB1/pBR322/pUC origin of replication
   5755..5847    +  CDS            lacI (fragment): lac repressor; lacI; The lac repressor binds to the lac operator to inhibit transcription in E. coli. This inhibition can be relieved by adding lactose or isopropyl-β-D-thiogalactopyranoside (IPTG).
   5860..5881    +  protein_bind   CAP binding site: CAP binding activates transcription in the presence of cAMP. E. coli catabolite activator protein
   5896..5926    +  promoter       lac promoter: promoter for the E. coli lac operon
   5934..5950    +  protein_bind   lac operator: The lac repressor binds to the lac operator to inhibit transcription in E. coli. This inhibition can be relieved by adding lactose or isopropyl-β-D-thiogalactopyranoside (IPTG). lac repressor encoded by lacI
   5995..6013    +  promoter       T3 promoter: promoter for bacteriophage T3 RNA polymerase
   6041..6267    +  promoter       RSV promoter: Rous sarcoma virus enhancer/promoter
   6268..6448    +  LTR            5' LTR (truncated): truncated 5' long terminal repeat (LTR) from HIV-1
   6495..6620    +  misc_feature   HIV-1 Ψ: packaging signal of human immunodeficiency virus type 1
   6604..6967    +  CDS            HIV-1 gag (fragment): gag protein from human immunodeficiency virus 1; gag
   7113..7346    +  misc_feature   RRE: The Rev response element (RRE) of HIV-1 allows for Rev-dependent mRNA export from the nucleus to the cytoplasm.
   7723..7749    +  CDS            Rev (fragment): human immunodeficiency virus 1 (HIV-1) Rev protein; rev; enhances nuclear export of unspliced and incompletely spliced viral mRNAs
   7753..7993    +  promoter       U6 promoter: RNA polymerase III promoter for human U6 snRNA
   8023..8098    +  misc_RNA       gRNA scaffold: guide RNA scaffold for the Streptococcus pyogenes CRISPR/Cas9 system
   8154..8271    +  misc_feature   cPPT/CTS: central polypurine tract and central termination sequence of HIV-1
>Addgene plasmid #77322 | ADCK3 gRNA (BRDN0001148864) | addgene full sequence | sequence record 187536 | Addgene Assembled Sequence
CCCGGGTGCAAAGATGGATAAAGTTTTAAACAGAGAGGAATCTTTGCAGCTAATGGACCTTCTAGGTCTT
GAAAGGAGTGGGAATTGGCTCCGGTGCCCGTCAGTGGGCAGAGCGCACATCGCCCACAGTCCCCGAGAAG
TTGGGGGGAGGGGTCGGCAATTGATCCGGTGCCTAGAGAAGGTGGCGCGGGGTAAACTGGGAAAGTGATG
TCGTGTACTGGCTCCGCCTTTTTCCCGAGGGTGGGGGAGAACCGTATATAAGTGCAGTAGTCGCCGTGAA
CGTTCTTTTTCGCAACGGGTTTGCCGCCAGAACACAGGTAAGTGCCGTGTGTGGTTCCCGCGGGCCTGGC
CTCTTTACGGGTTATGGCCCTTGCGTGCCTTGAATTACTTCCACCTGGCTGCAGTACGTGATTCTTGATC
CCGAGCTTCGGGTTGGAAGTGGGTGGGAGAGTTCGAGGCCTTGCGCTTAAGGAGCCCCTTCGCCTCGTGC
TTGAGTTGAGGCCTGGCCTGGGCGCTGGGGCCGCCGCGTGCGAATCTGGTGGCACCTTCGCGCCTGTCTC
GCTGCTTTCGATAAGTCTCTAGCCATTTAAAATTTTTGATGACCTGCTGCGACGCTTTTTTTCTGGCAAG
ATAGTCTTGTAAATGCGGGCCAAGATCTGCACACTGGTATTTCGGTTTTTGGGGCCGCGGGCGGCGACGG
GGCCCGTGCGTCCCAGCGCACATGTTCGGCGAGGCGGGGCCTGCGAGCGCGGCCACCGAGAATCGGACGG
GGGTAGTCTCAAGCTGGCCGGCCTGCTCTGGTGCCTGGCCTCGCGCCGCCGTGTATCGCCCCGCCCTGGG
CGGCAAGGCTGGCCCGGTCGGCACCAGTTGCGTGAGCGGAAAGATGGCCGCTTCCCGGCCCTGCTGCAGG
GAGCTCAAAATGGAGGACGCGGCGCTCGGGAGAGCGGGCGGGTGAGTCACCCACACAAAGGAAAAGGGCC
TTTCCGTCCTCAGCCGTCGCTTCATGTGACTCCACGGAGTACCGGGCGCCGTCCAGGCACCTCGATTAGT
TCTCGAGCTTTTGGAGTACGTCGTCTTTAGGTTGGGGGGAGGGGTTTTATGCGATGGAGTTTCCCCACAC
TGAGTGGGTGGAGACTGAAGTTAGGCCAGCTTGGCACTTGATGTAATTCTCCTTGGAATTTGCCCTTTTT
GAGTTTGGATCTTGGTTCATTCTCAAGCCTCAGACAGTGGTTCAAAGTTTTTTTCTTCCATTTCAGGTGT
CGTGACGTACGGCCACCATGACCGAGTACAAGCCCACGGTGCGCCTCGCCACCCGCGACGACGTCCCCAG
GGCCGTACGCACCCTCGCCGCCGCGTTCGCCGACTACCCCGCCACGCGCCACACCGTCGATCCGGACCGC
CACATCGAGCGGGTCACCGAGCTGCAAGAACTCTTCCTCACGCGCGTCGGGCTCGACATCGGCAAGGTGT
GGGTCGCGGACGACGGCGCCGCCGTGGCGGTCTGGACCACGCCGGAGAGCGTCGAAGCGGGGGCGGTGTT
CGCCGAGATCGGCCCGCGCATGGCCGAGTTGAGCGGTTCCCGGCTGGCCGCGCAGCAACAGATGGAAGGC
CTCCTGGCGCCGCACCGGCCCAAGGAGCCCGCGTGGTTCCTGGCCACCGTCGGAGTCTCGCCCGACCACC
AGGGCAAGGGTCTGGGCAGCGCCGTCGTGCTCCCCGGAGTGGAGGCGGCCGAGCGCGCCGGGGTGCCCGC
CTTCCTGGAGACCTCCGCGCCCCGCAACCTCCCCTTCTACGAGCGGCTCGGCTTCACCGTCACCGCCGAC
GTCGAGGTGCCCGAAGGACCGCGCACCTGGTGCATGACCCGCAAGCCCGGTGCCTGAACGCGTTAAGTCG
ACAATCAACCTCTGGATTACAAAATTTGTGAAAGATTGACTGGTATTCTTAACTATGTTGCTCCTTTTAC
GCTATGTGGATACGCTGCTTTAATGCCTTTGTATCATGCTATTGCTTCCCGTATGGCTTTCATTTTCTCC
TCCTTGTATAAATCCTGGTTGCTGTCTCTTTATGAGGAGTTGTGGCCCGTTGTCAGGCAACGTGGCGTGG
TGTGCACTGTGTTTGCTGACGCAACCCCCACTGGTTGGGGCATTGCCACCACCTGTCAGCTCCTTTCCGG
GACTTTCGCTTTCCCCCTCCCTATTGCCACGGCGGAACTCATCGCCGCCTGCCTTGCCCGCTGCTGGACA
GGGGCTCGGCTGTTGGGCACTGACAATTCCGTGGTGTTGTCGGGGAAATCATCGTCCTTTCCTTGGCTGC
TCGCCTGTGTTGCCACCTGGATTCTGCGCGGGACGTCCTTCTGCTACGTCCCTTCGGCCCTCAATCCAGC
GGACCTTCCTTCCCGCGGCCTGCTGCCGGCTCTGCGGCCTCTTCCGCGTCTTCGCCTTCGCCCTCAGACG
AGTCGGATCTCCCTTTGGGCCGCCTCCCCGCGTCGACTTTAAGACCAATGACTTACAAGGCAGCTGTAGA
TCTTAGCCACTTTTTAAAAGAAAAGGGGGGACTGGAAGGGCTAATTCACTCCCAACGAAGACAAGATCTG
CTTTTTGCTTGTACTGGGTCTCTCTGGTTAGACCAGATCTGAGCCTGGGAGCTCTCTGGCTAACTAGGGA
ACCCACTGCTTAAGCCTCAATAAAGCTTGCCTTGAGTGCTTCAAGTAGTGTGTGCCCGTCTGTTGTGTGA
CTCTGGTAACTAGAGATCCCTCAGACCCTTTTAGTCAGTGTGGAAAATCTCTAGCAGTACGTATAGTAGT
TCATGTCATCTTATTATTCAGTATTTATAACTTGCAAAGAAATGAATATCAGAGAGTGAGAGGAACTTGT
TTATTGCAGCTTATAATGGTTACAAATAAAGCAATAGCATCACAAATTTCACAAATAAAGCATTTTTTTC
ACTGCATTCTAGTTGTGGTTTGTCCAAACTCATCAATGTATCTTATCATGTCTGGCTCTAGCTATCCCGC
CCCTAACTCCGCCCATCCCGCCCCTAACTCCGCCCAGTTCCGCCCATTCTCCGCCCCATGGCTGACTAAT
TTTTTTTATTTATGCAGAGGCCGAGGCCGCCTCGGCCTCTGAGCTATTCCAGAAGTAGTGAGGAGGCTTT
TTTGGAGGCCTAGGGACGTACCCAATTCGCCCTATAGTGAGTCGTATTACGCGCGCTCACTGGCCGTCGT
TTTACAACGTCGTGACTGGGAAAACCCTGGCGTTACCCAACTTAATCGCCTTGCAGCACATCCCCCTTTC
GCCAGCTGGCGTAATAGCGAAGAGGCCCGCACCGATCGCCCTTCCCAACAGTTGCGCAGCCTGAATGGCG
AATGGG
[124 nt withheld, positions 3367-3490]
C
[91 nt withheld, positions 3492-3582]
A
[49 nt withheld, positions 3584-3632]
CCTTTGACGTTGGAGTCCACGTTCTTT
[37 nt withheld, positions 3660-3696]
ACCCTATCTCGGTCTATTCTTTTGATTTATAAGGGATTTTGCCGATTTCGGCCTATTGGTTAAAAAATGA
GCTGATTTAACAAAAATTTAACGCGAATTTTAACAAAATATTAACGCTTACAATTTAGGTGGCACTTTTC
GGGGAAATGTGCGCGGAACCCCTATTTGTTTATTTTTCTAAATACATTCAAATATGTATCCGCTCATGAG
ACAATAACCCTGATAAATGCTTCAATAATATTGAAAAAGGAAGAGTATGAGTATTCAACATTTCCGTGTC
GCCCTTATTCCCTTTTTTGCGGCATTTTGCCTTCCTGTTTTTGCTCACCCAGAAACGCTGGTGAAAGTAA
AAGATGCTGAAGATCAGTTGGGTGCACGAGTGGGTTACATCGAACTGGATCTCAACAGCGGTAAGATCCT
TGAGAGTTTTCGCCCCGAAGAACGTTTTCCAATGATGAGCACTTTTAAAGTTCTGCTATGTGGCGCGGTA
TTATCCCGTATTGACGCCGGGCAAGAGCAACTCGGTCGCCGCATACACTATTCTCAGAATGACTTGGTTG
AGTACTCACCAGTCACAGAAAAGCATCTTACGGATGGCATGACAGTAAGAGAATTATGCAGTGCTGCCAT
AACCATGAGTGATAACACTGCGGCCAACTTACTTCTGACAACGATCGGAGGACCGAAGGAGCTAACCGCT
TTTTTGCACAACATGGGGGATCATGTAACTCGCCTTGATCGTTGGGAACCGGAGCTGAATGAAGCCATAC
CAAACGACGAGCGTGACACCACGATGCCTGTAGCAATGGCAACAACGTTGCGCAAACTATTAACTGGCGA
ACTACTTACTCTAGCTTCCCGGCAACAATTAATAGACTGGATGGAGGCGGATAAAGTTGCAGGACCACTT
CTGCGCTCGGCCCTTCCGGCTGGCTGGTTTATTGCTGATAAATCTGGAGCCGGTGAGCGTGGGTCTCGCG
GTATCATTGCAGCACTGGGGCCAGATGGTAAGCCCTCCCGTATCGTAGTTATCTACACGACGGGGAGTCA
GGCAACTATGGATGAACGAAATAGACAGATCGCTGAGATAGGTGCCTCACTGATTAAGCATTGGTAACTG
TCAGACCAAGTTTACTCATATATACTTTAGATTGATTTAAAACTTCATTTTTAATTTAAAAGGATCTAGG
TGAAGATCCTTTTTGATAATCTCATGACCAAAATCCCTTAACGTGAGTTTTCGTTCCACTGAGCGTCAGA
CCCCGTAGAAAAGATCAAAGGATCTTCTTGAGATCCTTTTTTTCTGCGCGTAATCTGCTGCTTGCAAACA
AAAAAACCACCGCTACCAGCGGTGGTTTGTTTGCCGGATCAAGAGCTACCAACTCTTTTTCCGAAGGTAA
CTGGCTTCAGCAGAGCGCAGATACCAAATACTGTTCTTCTAGTGTAGCCGTAGTTAGGCCACCACTTCAA
GAACTCTGTAGCACCGCCTACATACCTCGCTCTGCTAATCCTGTTACCAGTGGCTGCTGCCAGTGGCGAT
AAGTCGTGTCTTACCGGGTTGGACTCAAGACGATAGTTACCGGATAAGGCGCAGCGGTCGGGCTGAACGG
GGGGTTCGTGCACACAGCCCAGCTTGGAGCGAACGACCTACACCGAACTGAGATACCTACAGCGTGAGCT
ATGAGAAAGCGCCACGCTTCCCGAAGGGAGAAAGGCGGACAGGTATCCGGTAAGCGGCAGGGTCGGAACA
GGAGAGCGCACGAGGGAGCTTCCAGGGGGAAACGCCTGGTATCTTTATAGTCCTGTCGGGTTTCGCCACC
TCTGACTTGAGCGTCGATTTTTGTGATGCTCGTCAGGGGGGCGGAGCCTATGGAAAAACGCCAGCAACGC
GGCCTTTTTACGGTTCCTGGCCTTTTGCTGGCCTTTTGCTCACATGTTCTTTCCTGCGTTATCCCCTGAT
TCTGTGGATAACCGTATTACCGCCTTTGAGTGAGCTGATACCGCTCGCCGCAGCCGAACGACCGAGCGCA
GCGAGTCAGTGAGCGAGGAAGCGGAAGAGCGCCCAATACGCAAACCGCCTCTCCCCGCGCGTTGGCCGAT
TCATTAATGCAGCTGGCACGACAGGTTTCCCGACTGGAAAGCGGGCAGTGAGCGCAACGCAATTAATGTG
AGTTAGCTCACTCATTAGGCACCCCAGGCTTTACACTTTATGCTTCCGGCTCGTATGTTGTGTGGAATTG
TGAGCGGATAACAATTTCACACAGGAAACAGCTATGACCATGATTACGCCAAGCGCGCAATTAACCCTCA
CTAAAGGGAACAAAAGCTGGAGCTGCAAGCTTAATGTAGTCTTATGCAATACTCTTGTAGTCTTGCAACA
TGGTAACGATGAGTTAGCAACATGCCTTACAAGGAGAGAAAAAGCACCGTGCATGCCGATTGGTGGAAGT
AAGGTGGTACGATCGTGCCTTATTAGGAAGGCAACAGACGGGTCTGACATGGATTGGACGAACCACTGAA
TTGCCGCATTGCAGAGATATTGTATTTAAGTGCCTAGCTCGATACATAAACGGGTCTCTCTGGTTAGACC
AGATCTGAGCCTGGGAGCTCTCTGGCTAACTAGGGAACCCACTGCTTAAGCCTCAATAAAGCTTGCCTTG
AGTGCTTCAAGTAGTGTGTGCCCGTCTGTTGTGTGACTCTGGTAACTAGAGATCCCTCAGACCCTTTTAG
TCAGTGTGGAAAATCTCTAGCAGTGGCGCCCGAACAGGGACTTGAAAGCGAAAGGGAAACCAGAGGAGCT
CTCTCGACGCAGGACTCGGCTTGCTGAAGCGCGCACGGCAAGAGGCGAGGGGCGGCGACTGGTGAGTACG
CCAAAAATTTTGACTAGCGGAGGCTAGAAGGAGAGAGATGGGTGCGAGAGCGTCAGTATTAAGCGGGGGA
GAATTAGATCGCGATGGGAAAAAATTCGGTTAAGGCCAGGGGGAAAGAAAAAATATAAATTAAAACATAT
AGTATGGGCAAGCAGGGAGCTAGAACGATTCGCAGTTAATCCTGGCCTGTTAGAAACATCAGAAGGCTGT
AGACAAATACTGGGACAGCTACAACCATCCCTTCAGACAGGATCAGAAGAACTTAGATCATTATATAATA
CAGTAGCAACCCTCTATTGTGTGCATCAAAGGATAGAGATAAAAGACACCAAGGAAGCTTTAGACAAGAT
AGAGGAAGAGCAAAACAAAAGTAAGACCACCGCACAGCAAGCGGCCGCTGATCTTCAGACCTGGAGGAGG
AGATATGAGGGACAATTGGAGAAGTGAATTATATAAATATAAAGTAGTAAAAATTGAACCATTAGGAGTA
GCACCCACCAAGGCAAAGAGAAGAGTGGTGCAGAGAGAAAAAAGAGCAGTGGGAATAGGAGCTTTGTTCC
TTGGGTTCTTGGGAGCAGCAGGAAGCACTATGGGCGCAGCGTCAATGACGCTGACGGTACAGGCCAGACA
ATTATTGTCTGGTATAGTGCAGCAGCAGAACAATTTGCTGAGGGCTATTGAGGCGCAACAGCATCTGTTG
CAACTCACAGTCTGGGGCATCAAGCAGCTCCAGGCAAGAATCCTGGCTGTGGAAAGATACCTAAAGGATC
AACAGCTCCTGGGGATTTGGGGTTGCTCTGGAAAACTCATTTGCACCACTGCTGTGCCTTGGAATGCTAG
TTGGAGTAATAAATCTCTGGAACAGATTTGGAATCACACGACCTGGATGGAGTGGGACAGAGAAATTAAC
AATTACACAAGCTTAATACACTCCTTAATTGAAGAATCGCAAAACCAGCAAGAAAAGAATGAACAAGAAT
TATTGGAATTAGATAAATGGGCAAGTTTGTGGAATTGGTTTAACATAACAAATTGGCTGTGGTATATAAA
ATTATTCATAATGATAGTAGGAGGCTTGGTAGGTTTAAGAATAGTTTTTGCTGTACTTTCTATAGTGAAT
AGAGTTAGGCAGGGATATTCACCATTATCGTTTCAGACCCACCTCCCAACCCCGAGGGGACCCAGAGAGG
GCCTATTTCCCATGATTCCTTCATATTTGCATATACGATACAAGGCTGTTAGAGAGATAATTAGAATTAA
TTTGACTGTAAACACAAAGATATTAGTACAAAATACGTGACGTAGAAAGTAATAATTTCTTGGGTAGTTT
GCAGTTTTAAAATTATGTTTTAAAATGGACTATCATATGCTTACCGTAACTTGAAAGTATTTCGATTTCT
TGGCTTTATATATCTTGTGGAAAGGACGAAACACCGCCGAATGAAGGGCGGCCGCGGTTTTAGAGCTAGA
AATAGCAAGTTAAAATAAGGCTAGTCCGTTATCAACTTGAAAAAGTGGCACCGAGTCGGTGCTTTTTTAA
GCTTGGCGTAACTAGATCTTGAGACAAATGGCAGTATTCATCCACAATTTTAAAAGAAAAGGGGGGATTG
GGGGGTACAGTGCAGGGGAAAGAATAGTAGACATAATAGCAACAGACATACAAACTAAAGAATTACAAAA
ACAAATTACAAAAATTCAAAATTTTCGGGTTTATTACAGGGACAGCAGAGATCCACTTTGGCGCCGGCTC
GAGGGGG
