>Addgene plasmid #77322 | ADCK3 gRNA (BRDN0001148864) | depositor partial sequence | sequence record 144782 | Target Sequence
CCGAATGAAGGGCGGCCGCG
