>Addgene plasmid #77322 | ADCK3 gRNA (BRDN0001148864) | addgene partial sequence | sequence record 187535 | hU6-F
TAGAAAGTAATAATTTCTTGGGTAGTTTGCAGTTTTAAAATTATGTTTTAAAATGGACTATCATATGCTT
ACCGTAACTTGAAAGTATTTCGATTTCTTGGCTTTATATATCTTGTGGAAAGGACGAAACACCGCCGAAT
GAAGGGCGGCCGCGGTTTTAGAGCTAGAAATAGCAAGTTAAAATAAGGCTAGTCCGTTATCAACTTGAAA
AAGTGGCACCGAGTCGGTGCTTTTTTAAGCTTGGCGTAACTAGATCTTGAGACAAATGGCAGTATTCATC
CACAATTTTAAAAGAAAAGGGGGGATTGGGGGGTACAGTGCAGGGGAAAGAATAGTAGACATAATAGCAA
CAGACATACAAACTAAAGAATTACAAAAACAAATTACAAAAATTCAAAATTTTCGGGTTTATTACAGGGA
CAGCAGAGATCCACTTTGGCGCCGGCTCGAGGGGGCCCGGGTGCAAAGATGGATAAAGTTTTAAACAGAG
AGGAATCTTTGCAGCTAATGGACCTTCTAGGTCTTGAAAGGAGTGGGAATTGGCTCCGGTGCCCGTCAGT
GGGCAGAGCG
